Addgene plasmid #147921: pAc5.1B-lambdaN-HA-DmRUMP-del342-563_X
Purpose: Insect Expression of DmRUMP-del342-563
Depositing lab: Elisa Izaurralde. Depositing organization: Max Planck Institute for Developmental Biology.
Backbone
  Vector backbone: Unknown
  Vector type: Insect Expression
Growth in bacteria
  Bacterial resistance: Ampicillin, 100 μg/mL
  Growth temperature: 37°C
  Growth strain: DH5alpha
  Copy number: Low Copy
Gene/Insert
  Gene/Insert name: DmRUMP-del342-563
  Species: D. melanogaster (fly)
  Entrez Gene: rump (a.k.a. Dmel_CG9373, CG9373, Dmel\CG9373, HnRNP-S5, Hrp59, S5, cg9373, hnRNP M, hrp59, p70, p75)
  Cloning method: Unknown
Terms and licenses: Academic/Nonprofit Terms; Industry Terms: Not Available to Industry
Depositor comments: ORF extracted from NCBI: NM_141642.1 Plasmids from this collection were made available to the research community and donated after the lab closed. Please note that the sequence provided by the depositing laboratory may be theoretical/predicted or based on Sanger sequencing results. There may be discrepancies between sequencing results obtained by Addgene and the depositor sequence. If an Addgene verified sequence is not available, please contact before placing your order to request that our lab fully sequence the plasmid.
How to cite: pAc5.1B-lambdaN-HA-DmRUMP-del342-563_X was a gift from Elisa Izaurralde (Addgene plasmid # 147921 ; http://n2t.net/addgene:147921 ; RRID:Addgene_147921)
