[The description below was written by a language model from this plasmid's Addgene catalogue record and pLannotate feature annotations shown in this document.]
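Description:
pAc5.1B-lambdaN-HA-DmRUMP-del342-563_X is an insect-cell expression plasmid of about 6.7 kb. The catalogue lists the backbone as unknown, but the name and annotated features point to a pAc5.1-type vector. It is propagated in E. coli through a ColE1/pUC-family origin and selected with ampicillin via the β-lactamase gene and its bla promoter. The repository lists it as low copy even though the origin is annotated as a high-copy type. A truncated tetracycline-resistance fragment and a small piece of SV40 large T antigen are also annotated. These appear to be backbone remnants rather than functional elements. No marker for selection in insect cells is annotated, which suggests transient transfection, though the record does not say so.

Expression is driven by the constitutive Drosophila melanogaster actin 5C promoter. Downstream lies a short fragment of the bacteriophage lambda N protein, followed by an HA epitope (annotated as a partial 3xHA match, consistent with a single copy). Next comes the insert, the Drosophila rump gene (also known as Hrp59 or hnRNP M), which carries a deletion designated 342–563, presumably of those residues. The insert itself is not annotated in the feature table, but it would occupy the gap between the HA tag and a downstream V5 tag. The record does not show whether the V5 tag is in frame or lies after a stop codon. An SV40 polyadenylation signal follows the cassette.

The lambda N peptide binds BoxB RNA hairpins, so fusions of this kind are typically used in tethering assays. In such assays the protein is recruited to a BoxB-containing reporter mRNA in fly cells to test its effect on mRNA stability or translation. The deletion variant would help map which region of the protein is needed for such activity, and the HA tag allows detection. The record itself states only insect expression as the purpose.
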