Features (pLannotate 1.2.2; 10 found; start..end, strand, type, name):
     56..2568    +  promoter       Ac5 promoter: Drosophila melanogaster actin 5C promoter
   2588..2653    +  CDS            N (fragment): REGN_LAMBD - Experimental evidence at protein level: Swiss-Prot protein existence level 1. Plays a role as a transcriptional antitermination factor that allows the virus to initiate its lytic phase. Activates expression of the delayed viral early genes by modifying host RNA polymerase (RNAP) into a form that is resistant to termination signals. This antitermination function requires the host NusA protein which serves to stabilize the interaction between antitermination protein N and host RNA polymerase. From Escherichia phage lambda (Bacteriophage lambda).
   2678..2704    +  CDS            3xHA (fragment): three tandem HA epitope tags
   3996..4037    +  CDS            V5 tag: epitope tag from simian virus 5
   4137..4271    -  polyA_signal   SV40 poly(A) signal: SV40 polyadenylation signal
   4294..4378    -  CDS            large T antigen (fragment): large T antigen from SV40 (simian virus 40)
   4379..4849    +  CDS            TcR (fragment): tetracycline efflux protein; tet; confers resistance to tetracycline
   4893..5481    -  rep_origin     ori: high-copy-number ColE1/pMB1/pBR322/pUC origin of replication
   5652..6512    -  CDS            AmpR: β-lactamase; bla; confers resistance to ampicillin, carbenicillin, and related antibiotics
   6513..6617    -  promoter       AmpR promoter: bla
>Addgene plasmid #147921 | pAc5.1B-lambdaN-HA-DmRUMP-del342-563_X | depositor full sequence | sequence record 290368 | Full Sequence
CTTCAAGGAATTAATTCTATATTCTAAAAACACAAATGATACTTCTAAAAAAAATCATGAATGGCATCAA
CTCTGAATCAAATCTTTGCAGATGCACCTACTTCTCATTTCCACTGTCACATCATTTTTCCAGATCTCGC
TGCCTGTTATGTGGCCCACAAACCAAGACACGTTTTATGGCCATTAAAGCTGGCTGATCGTCGCCAAACA
CCAAATACATATCAATATGTACATTCGAGAAAGAAGCGATCAAAGAAGCGTCTTCGGGCGAGTAGGAGAA
TGCGGAGGAGAAGGAGAACGAGCTGATCTAGTATCTCTCCACAATCCAATGCCAACTGACCAACTGGCCA
TATTCGGAGCAATTTGAAGCCAATTTCCATCGCCTGGCGATCGCTCCATTCTTGGCTATATGTTTTTCAC
CGTTCCCGGGGCCATTTTCAAAGACTCGTCGGTAAGATAAGATTGTGTCACTCGCTGTCTCTCTTCATTT
GTCGAAGAATGCTGAGGAATTTCGCGATGACGTCGGCGAGTATTTTGAAGAATGAGAATAATTTGTATTT
ATACGAAAATCAGTTAGTGGAATTTTCTACAAAAACATGTTATCTATAGATAATTTTGTTGCAAAATATG
TTGACTATGACAAAGATTGTATGTATATACCTTTAATGTATTCTCATTTTCTTATGTATTTATAATGGCA
ATGATGATACTGATGATATTTTAAGATGATGCCAGACCACAGGCTGATTTCTGCGTCTTTTGCCGAACGC
AGTGCATGTGCGGTTGTTGTTTTTTGGAATAGTTTCAATTTTCGGACTGTCCGCTTTGATTTCAGTTTCT
TGGCTTATTCAAAAAGCAAAGTAAAGCCAAAAAAGCGAGATGGCAATACCAAATGCGGCAAAACGGTAGT
GGAAGGAAAGGGGTGCGGGGCAGCGGAAGGAAGGGTGGGGCGGGGCGTGGCGGGGTCTGTGGCTGGGCGC
GACGTCACCGACGTTGGAGCCACTCCTTTGACCATGTGTGCGTGTGTGTATTATTCGTGTCTCGCCACTC
GCCGGTTGTTTTTTTCTTTTTATCTCGCTCTCTCTAGCGCCATCTCGTACGCATGCTCAACGCACCGCAT
GTTGCCGTGTCCTTTATGCGTCATTTTGGCTCGAAATAGGCAATTATTTAAACAAAGATTAGTCAACGAA
AACGCTAAAATAAATAAGTCTACAATATGGTTACTTATTGCCATGTGTGTGCAGCCAACGATAGCAACAA
AAGCAACAACACAGTGGCTTTCCCTCTTTCACTTTTTGTTTGCAAGCGCGTGCGAGCAAGACGGCACGAC
CGGCAAACGCAATTACGCTGACAAAGAGCAGACGAAGTTTTGGCCGAAAAACATCAAGGCGCCTGATACG
AATGCATTTGCAATAACAATTGCGATATTTAATATTGTTTATGAAGCTGTTTGACTTCAAAACACACAAA
AAAAAAAATAAAACAAATTATTTGAAAGAGAATTAGGAATCGGACAGCTTATCGTTACGGGCTAACAGCA
CACCGAGACGAAATAGCTTACCTGACGTCACAGCCTCTGGAAGAACTGCCGCCAAGCAGAGAGAGAGAGA
AAAAGAGGGAGAGCAGCTTAGACCGCATGTGCTTGTGTGTGAGGCGTCTCTCTCTTCGTCTCCTGTTTGC
GCAAACGCATAGACTGCACTGAGAAAATCGATTACCTATTTTTTATGAATGAATATTTGCACTATTACTA
TTCAAAACTATTAAGATAGCAATCACATTCAATAGCCAAATACTATACCACCTGAGCGATGCAACGAAAT
GATCAATTTGAGCAAAAATGCTGCATATTTAGGACGGCATCATTATAGAAATGCTTCTTGCTGTGTACTT
TTCTCTCGTCTGGCAGCTGTTTCGCCGTTATTGTTAAAACCGGCTTAAGTTAGGTGTGTTTTCTACGACT
AGTGATGCCCCTACTAGAAGATGTGTGTTGCACAAATGTCCCTGAATAACCAATTTGAAGTGCAGATAGC
AGTAAACGTAAGCTAATATGAATATTATTTAACTGTAATGTTTTAATATCGCTGGACATTACTAATAAAC
CCACTATAAACACATGTACATATGTATGTTTTGGCATACAATGAGTAGTTGGGGAAAAAATGTGTAAAAG
CACCGTGACCATCACAGCATAAAGATAACCAGCTGAAGTATCGAATATGAGTAACCCCCAAATTGAATCA
CATGCCGCAACTGATAGGACCCATGGAAGTACACTCTTCATGGCGATATACAAGACACACACAAGCACGA
ACACCCAGTTGCGGAGGAAATTCTCCGTAAATGAAAACCCAATCGGCGAACAATTCATACCCATATATGG
TAAAAGTTTTGAACGCGACTTGAGAGCGGAGAGCATTGCGGCTGATAAGGTTTTAGCGCTAAGCGGGCTT
TATAAAACGGGCTGCGGGACCAGTTTTCATATCACTACCGTTTGAGTTCTTGTGCTGTGTGGATACTCCT
CCCGACACAAAGCCGCTCCATCAGCCAGCAGTCGTCTAATCCAGAGACCCCGGATCGGGGTACCAACATG
GACGCACAAACACGACGACGTGAGCGTCGCGCTGAGAAACAAGCTCAATGGAAAGCTGCAAACGGTGGAT
CTCCTCCACATATGGCTTACCCATACGATGTTCCAGATTACGCTCCTCCAAGCTTGATGAGCATGGACGC
TAGTAACTCGGTGGAGAGCCGCGAGAAGGAGCGCGACCGTCGTGGACGCGGAGCACGTGGCTCCCGTTTC
ACGGACGCTGATGGCAATGGAAACGGCGCTGGTAGTCAGGGAGGTGGCGTCGCTGCTCGCGACCGTAGCC
GGGAACGTCGCAATTGCCGGGTCTACATTTCGAACATTCCATACGACTACCGTTGGCAGGATCTGAAGGA
TCTGTTCCGCCGCATCGTCGGCTCCATTGAGTACGTCCAGCTGTTCTTCGATGAGAGCGGCAAGGCTCGC
GGCTGTGGCATCGTAGAGTTCAAGGATCCGGAGAACGTACAGAAGGCCTTGGAGAAAATGAACCGCTATG
AGGTGAATGGCCGCGAACTGGTGGTCAAGGAGGATCACGGCGAGCAGCGCGATCAATACGGACGCATTGT
GCGAGATGGTGGTGGTGGTGGAGGCGGCGGTGGCGGCGTACAAGGAGGCAATGGTGGCAACAATGGAGGA
GGTGGCGGCGGTGGCCGTGACCACATGGATGACCGCGATCGGGGTTTCTCCCGGCGAGACGACGACAGAC
TATCTGGGCGTAATAATTTTAACATGATGTCAAATGATTATAATAATTCGTCGAATTACAATTTGTATGG
GCTTTCTGCTTCGTTTTTGGAGAGTCTTGGCATAAGTGGACCTTTGCATAATAAGGTTTTTGTTGCTAAT
CTGGACTACAAGGTCGACAACAAGAAGCTCAAGCAGGTCTTCAAGCTGGCCGGCAAGGTGCAGAGCGTAG
ACCTTTCACTGGACAAGGAGGGCAACAGCCGCGGTTTTGCTGTGATCGAGTACGACCATCCGGTGGAGGC
TGTTCAGGCCATTTCCATGCTGGATCGTCAGATGCTATTCGACCGTCGTATGACCGTGCGCCTGGACCGA
ATTCCGGATAAGAATGAAGGCATAAAGCTGCCCGAGGGCTTGGGAGGTGTGGGCATCGGCCTGGGACCCA
ACGGCGAGCCACTCAGGGACGTGGCTCACACGATCATTATCAAGAACGTTCCAATAACCTGCACTTGGCA
AACACTGCGCGACAAGTTCCGAGAGATCGGGGACGTTAAGTTTGCGGAAATCCGTGGCAATGATGTGGGC
GTTGTGCGTTTCTTTAAGGAGCGCGATGCCGAGCTAGCCATTGCGCTTATGGATGGCTCCCGTCTGGATG
GGCGCAACATTAAAGTAACATACTTTTAAGTCAGGCAATTCAGTTCACTCGAGTCTAGAGGGCCCGCGGT
TCGAAGGTAAGCCTATCCCTAACCCTCTCCTCGGTCTCGATTCTACGCGTACCGGTCATCATCACCATCA
CCATTGAGTTTAAACCCGCTGATCAGCCTCGACTGTGCCTTCTAAGGCCTGAGCTCGCTGATCAGCCTCG
ATCGAGGATCCAGACATGATAAGATACATTGATGAGTTTGGACAAACCACAACTAGAATGCAGTGAAAAA
AATGCTTTATTTGTGAAATTTGTGATGCTATTGCTTTATTTGTAACCATTATAAGCTGCAATAAACAAGT
TAACAACAACAATTGCATTCATTTTATGTTTCAGGTTCAGGGGGAGGTGTGGGAGGTTTTTTAAAGCAAG
TAAAACCTCTACAAATGTGGTATGGCTGATTATGATCAGTCGACCGATGCCCTTGAGAGCCTTCAACCCA
GTCAGCTCCTTCCGGTGGGCGCGGGGCATGACTATCGTCGCCGCACTTATGACTGTCTTCTTTATCATGC
AACTCGTAGGACAGGTGCCGGCAGCGCTCTGGGTCATTTTCGGCGAGGACCGCTTTCGCTGGAGCGCGAC
GATGATCGGCCTGTCGCTTGCGGTATTCGGAATCTTGCACGCCCTCGCTCAAGCCTTCGTCACTGGTCCC
GCCACCAAACGTTTCGGCGAGAAGCAGGCCATTATCGCCGGCATGGCGGCCGACGCGCTGGGCTACGTCT
TGCTGGCGTTCGCGACGCGAGGCTGGATGGCCTTCCCCATTATGATTCTTCTCGCTTCCGGCGGCATCGG
GATGCCCGCGTTGCAGGCCATGCTGTCCAGGCAGGTAGATGACGACCATCAGGGACAGCTTCAAGGATCG
CTCGCGGCTCTTACCAGCCAGCAAAAGGCCAGGAACCGTAAAAAGGCCGCGTTGCTGGCGTTTTTCCATA
GGCTCCGCCCCCCTGACGAGCATCACAAAAATCGACGCTCAAGTCAGAGGTGGCGAAACCCGACAGGACT
ATAAAGATACCAGGCGTTTCCCCCTGGAAGCTCCCTCGTGCGCTCTCCTGTTCCGACCCTGCCGCTTACC
GGATACCTGTCCGCCTTTCTCCCTTCGGGAAGCGTGGCGCTTTCTCAATGCTCACGCTGTAGGTATCTCA
GTTCGGTGTAGGTCGTTCGCTCCAAGCTGGGCTGTGTGCACGAACCCCCCGTTCAGCCCGACCGCTGCGC
CTTATCCGGTAACTATCGTCTTGAGTCCAACCCGGTAAGACACGACTTATCGCCACTGGCAGCAGCCACT
GGTAACAGGATTAGCAGAGCGAGGTATGTAGGCGGTGCTACAGAGTTCTTGAAGTGGTGGCCTAACTACG
GCTACACTAGAAGGACAGTATTTGGTATCTGCGCTCTGCTGAAGCCAGTTACCTTCGGAAAAAGAGTTGG
TAGCTCTTGATCCGGCAAACAAACCACCGCTGGTAGCGGTGGTTTTTTTGTTTGCAAGCAGCAGATTACG
CGCAGAAAAAAAGGATCTCAAGAAGATCCTTTGATCTTTTCTACGGGGTCTGACGCTCAGTGGAACGAAA
ACTCACGTTAAGGGATTTTGGTCATGAGATTATCAAAAAGGATCTTCACCTAGATCCTTTTAAATTAAAA
ATGAAGTTTTAAATCAATCTAAAGTATATATGAGTAAACTTGGTCTGACAGTTACCAATGCTTAATCAGT
GAGGCACCTATCTCAGCGATCTGTCTATTTCGTTCATCCATAGTTGCCTGACTCCCCGTCGTGTAGATAA
CTACGATACGGGAGGGCTTACCATCTGGCCCCAGTGCTGCAATGATACCGCGAGACCCACGCTCACCGGC
TCCAGATTTATCAGCAATAAACCAGCCAGCCGGAAGGGCCGAGCGCAGAAGTGGTCCTGCAACTTTATCC
GCCTCCATCCAGTCTATTAATTGTTGCCGGGAAGCTAGAGTAAGTAGTTCGCCAGTTAATAGTTTGCGCA
ACGTTGTTGCCATTGCTGCAGGCATCGTGGTGTCACGCTCGTCGTTTGGTATGGCTTCATTCAGCTCCGG
TTCCCAACGATCAAGGCGAGTTACATGATCCCCCATGTTGTGCAAAAAAGCGGTTAGCTCCTTCGGTCCT
CCGATCGTTGTCAGAAGTAAGTTGGCCGCAGTGTTATCACTCATGGTTATGGCAGCACTGCATAATTCTC
TTACTGTCATGCCATCCGTAAGATGCTTTTCTGTGACTGGTGAGTACTCAACCAAGTCATTCTGAGAATA
GTGTATGCGGCGACCGAGTTGCTCTTGCCCGGCGTCAACACGGGATAATACCGCGCCACATAGCAGAACT
TTAAAAGTGCTCATCATTGGAAAACGTTCTTCGGGGCGAAAACTCTCAAGGATCTTACCGCTGTTGAGAT
CCAGTTCGATGTAACCCACTCGTGCACCCAACTGATCTTCAGCATCTTTTACTTTCACCAGCGTTTCTGG
GTGAGCAAAAACAGGAAGGCAAAATGCCGCAAAAAAGGGAATAAGGGCGACACGGAAATGTTGAATACTC
ATACTCTTCCTTTTTCAATATTATTGAAGCATTTATCAGGGTTATTGTCTCATGAGCGGATACATATTTG
AATGTATTTAGAAAAATAAACAAATAGGGGTTCCGCGCACATTTCCCCGAAAAGTGCCACCTGACGTCTA
AGAAACCATTATTATCATGACATTAACCTATAAAAATAGGCGTATCACGAGGCCCTTTCGT
